>Addgene plasmid #167303 | pJOG1336 | addgene full sequence | sequence record 333334 | Addgene NGS Result
CGCTTCCCGAAGGGAGAAAGGCGGACAGGTATCCGGTAAGCGGCAGGGTCGGAACAGGAGAGCGCACGAG
GGAGCTTCCAGGGGGAAACGCCTGGTATCTTTATAGTCCTGTCGGGTTTCGCCACCTCTGACTTGAGCGT
CGATTTTTGTGATGCTCGTCAGGGGGGCGGAGCCTATGGAAAAACGCCAGCAACGCGGCCTTTTTACGGT
TCCTGGCCTTTTGCTGGCCTTTTGCTCACATGTTCTTTCCTGCGTTATCCCCTGATTCTGTGGATAACCG
TATTACCGCCTTTGAGTGAGCTGATACCGCTCGCCGCAGCCGAACGACCGAGCGCAGCGAGTCAGTGAGC
GAGGAAGCGGAAGAGCGCCCAATACGCAAACCGCCTCTCCCCGCGCGTTGGCCGATTCATTAATCACTCT
GTGGTCTCAGCTTGATTTGTTAAAATCTGGAGTACTCTTTTTAAAGTTCTGTGTTTTGTTAATCATAATT
TAATATATGTGTATGTATTTATCTTTTAAGTGCTTAATGTTGCAGCCTCTTGATTTTCTAGTACTCTAAT
AAAATGCGTGAGCCTTTTTGTTTTTGGTATCTTCTTTTCGTTGAATGTCGATTTAATGACTAACATGGTG
GAATTTTGGAGTTATGAAATGCACTCTTTTAATCAACTAACATTCACAATATAAATTAGGTCCATTAATG
TATTAACTAATTTTTCATATCATAAATCATTTTTATATATACTACTATTTTTTAAATACAATATGTTACT
ACGAACCAATATTTGAAGAAATATTCCGATCTTCATATTCTATTTCTTCAAGTAACTTGATCAAAATGCT
CAGACCTAAAAGCACAAAAACTTAACAGGATTAAAACCTTCGTTAAGTGCTTATCGTTATGCTTGGTGCT
CTTTGCCAAATGTGTAATTGCGTGGGTACTTGATGGTTCCCTTGCTATGGCATATATGACTTGGTGATAG
CATTGAAGTATTGATTGTTCAAATGGATGATTAGAAAGCTATTTGGAGACAAACAATGAGTTCAAATACC
ATTAAACAATTCAAAAAAACATTATTATACGCTAGTGATTCTTAAACCATAATGTCTTTTTTTTTCCTTT
TAAATTCTTAATGTTGCTCAGATAAATGATTTTACTTCCACATTCTTGGATCTCCTTTGTATATCCTTTT
CATATTTGATAGGTTCTGCTTGAGTCGAGGATTGATAGGTTCTGCTTGAGTCGAGGATATCGAAAATTAC
CTGTTTAAGGTTGCATATAGACCACCCTCTCCAAACCTCGTACGTAATTGTTGCTTGAATCTCCAGGAGT
AACTACCTTCATATTGTTTATTATTTTCAGTTTGTGTTGCAAACTACTGAAGTTTATTCCAACGGGAAAA
TATGTGAATCCTCTTTTAGTCTTTTAGAAAAGGTTAAAAAGGCATTAAAACATAATTGTATCATTTCATT
TAGACTAAATTAGCATCTAAATAGACATTTAAACTTACTTAAGATTAAATAAGTGGATACATAAATGAGA
TTTTAGTGGAGAGTTGTTTCTCCCTTTTAACAGAAATTACAATGCACAATTCAAACAGTAAAAACTTCTA
ATGGGAAACGACGAAAGACAAATTCAAAAATTCTAAACATTCTTCTACACAATGGAGATATTAAGTACTT
AATAGAATAATCGAGGCGTAAACAAAGAAAGAGTCAACAATAAGATAAGTGTTCAATTGTCAAGAAATAT
TATCTTCACACATCGCTCATCAATATATTGATGAAGGATGCAAATCTTGGCAGAAAAAATGCACTCTTTG
GAACTCATTATCCACCAAAGTTTCAAACCATATGCCAAATAATGTTAGAGCACTTCTTAATTATTAAAAG
AAGTGCTATTTTACATCTCCAATAGTTCAAACGTATCAGAAGCACACAAAAAAGAACATCTTCAATGTCG
CTAGCAACACATGGAGGAAAAGGAATTCAATGAAGAAAAATTATGCACAGGAAAGTCCTTTGCCATGAAG
AGCAACCAGCACAAAAATAAAGGGAAGTAATCAAATCCAATGACAAGATATTCTAGGCACAACAAACATA
ATGTTTAGGTGGGGATTGCCAATAGAACATAAGGAGAACTCTTCAAATTCCTATCCCTACTTGGAAAATG
TTCCCCAAGTTGATGTTTTTTTCGTCTATCTGATAGTATTTTCAGCTTCCCGGACCAAAAATAAAAGAGA
AGGAAATAAAAAGGGGCCCCCCGTTTGCTTGAAATACCATAATCAAGGTTTCACATGCTCCCTAATGAAC
TTCTCCAGCTGAGAAATCTCACCGCTTGAGACCACGAAGTGGCTCTTCAGTGGACGAAAGGGCCTCGTGA
TACGCCTATTTTTATAGGTTAATGTCATGATAATAATGGTTTCTTAGACGTCAGGTGGCACTTTTCGGGG
AAATGTGCGCGGAACCCCTATTTGTTTATTTTTCTAAATACATTCAAATATGTATCCGCTCATGAGACAA
TAACCCTGATAAATGCTTCAATAATATTGAAAAAGGAAGAGTATGCGCTCACGCAACTGGTCCAGAACCT
TGACCGAACGCAGCGGTGGTAACGGCGCAGTGGCGGTTTTCATGGCTTGTTATGACTGTTTTTTTTTGGG
GTACAGTCTATGCCTCGGGCATCCAAGCAGCAAGCGCGTTACGCCGTGGGTCGATGTTTGATGTTATGGA
GCAGCAACGATGTTACGCAGCAGGGCAGTCGCCCTAAAACAAAGTTAAACATCATGAGGGAAGCGGTGAT
CGCCGAAGTATCGACTCAACTATCAGAGGTAGTTGGCGTCATCGAGCGCCATCTCGAACCGACGTTGCTG
GCCGTACATTTGTACGGCTCCGCAGTGGATGGCGGCCTGAAGCCACACAGCGATATTGATTTGCTGGTTA
CGGTGACCGTAAGGCTTGATGAAACAACGCGGCGAGCTTTGATCAACGACCTTTTGGAAACTTCGGCTTC
CCCTGGAGAGAGCGAGATTCTCCGCGCTGTAGAAGTCACCATTGTTGTGCACGACGACATCATTCCGTGG
CGTTATCCAGCTAAGCGCGAACTGCAATTTGGAGAATGGCAGCGCAATGACATTCTTGCAGGTATCTTCG
AGCCAGCCACGATCGACATTGATCTGGCTATCTTGCTGACAAAAGCAAGAGAACATAGCGTTGCCTTGGT
AGGTCCAGCGGCGGAGGAACTCTTTGATCCGGTTCCTGAACAGGATCTATTTGAGGCGCTAAATGAAACC
TTAACGCTATGGAACTCGCCGCCCGACTGGGCTGGCGATGAGCGAAATGTAGTGCTTACGTTGTCCCGCA
TTTGGTACAGCGCAGTAACCGGCAAAATCGCGCCGAAGGATGTCGCTGCCGACTGGGCAATGGAGCGCCT
GCCGGCCCAGTATCAGCCCGTCATACTTGAAGCTAGACAGGCTTATCTTGGACAAGAAGAAGATCGCTTG
GCCTCGCGCGCAGATCAGTTGGAAGAATTTGTCCATTACGTAAAAGGCGAGATCACCAAGGTAGTCGGCA
AATAACTGTCAGACCAAGTTTACTCATATATACTTTAGATTGATTTAAAACTTCATTTTTAATTTAAAAG
GATCTAGGTGAAGATCCTTTTTGATAATCTCATGACCAAAATCCCTTAACGTGAGTTTTCGTTCCACTGA
GCGTCAGACCCCGTAGAAAAGATCAAAGGATCTTCTTGAGATCCTTTTTTTCTGCGCGTAATCTGCTGCT
TGCAAACAAAAAAACCACCGCTACCAGCGGTGGTTTGTTTGCCGGATCAAGAGCTACCAACTCTTTTTCC
GAAGGTAACTGGCTTCAGCAGAGCGCAGATACCAAATACTGTTCTTCTAGTGTAGCCGTAGTTAGGCCAC
CACTTCAAGAACTCTGTAGCACCGCCTACATACCTCGCTCTGCTAATCCTGTTACCAGTGGCTGCTGCCA
GTGGCGATAAGTCGTGTCTTACCGGGTTGGACTCAAGACGATAGTTACCGGATAAGGCGCAGCGGTCGGG
CTGAACGGGGGGTTCGTGCACACAGCCCAGCTTGGAGCGAACGACCTACACCGAACTGAGATACCTACAG
CGTGAGCTATGAGAAAGCGCCA
Features (pLannotate 1.2.2; 6 found; start..end, strand, type, name):
    365..451     +  CDS            lacI (fragment): LACI_ECOLI - Experimental evidence at protein level: Swiss-Prot protein existence level 1. Repressor of the lactose operon. Binds allolactose as an inducer. From Escherichia coli (strain K12).
   2458..2562    +  promoter       AmpR promoter: bla
   2553..2633    -  CDS            int (fragment): INT2_ECOLX - Protein inferred from homology: Swiss-Prot protein existence level 3. Putative integrase believed to be involved in the insertion of antibiotic resistance genes into plasmids and transposons. From Escherichia coli.
   2721..2777    +  CDS            GmR (fragment): gentamycin acetyltransferase; aacC1; confers resistance to gentamycin
   2784..3572    +  CDS            aadA: S3AD_ECOLX - Experimental evidence at protein level: Swiss-Prot protein existence level 1. Mediates bacterial resistance to the antibiotics streptomycin and spectinomycin. From Escherichia coli.
   3746..182     +  rep_origin     ori (across the origin): high-copy-number ColE1/pMB1/pBR322/pUC origin of replication
