[The description below was written by a language model from this plasmid's Addgene catalogue record and pLannotate feature annotations shown in this document.]
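Description:
pJOG1336 is a Level 0 part plasmid of the Modular Cloning (MoClo) system, a hierarchical Golden Gate assembly standard used largely for building plant expression constructs. It carries a module of the "3U+Ter" class, meaning a 3' untranslated region plus terminator that is placed downstream of a coding sequence when transcription units are assembled at the next level. The insert, recorded as about 1.9 kb, is the 3'UTR and downstream flanking sequence of a Solanum lycopersicum (tomato) oleosin gene that the depositors arbitrarily designated OLE2. The automated annotation does not label this plant-derived region, which presumably lies in the large unannotated stretch of the 4,152 nt sequence. It also does not mark the type IIS restriction sites that would release the module, and the record lists the backbone and cloning method as unknown.

The annotated features all belong to the bacterial maintenance portion. A high-copy ColE1/pUC-type origin drives replication in E. coli, and an aadA gene, preceded by a bla (AmpR) promoter, confers the spectinomycin resistance used for selection, as is typical for MoClo Level 0 vectors. Short fragments annotated as integrase, gentamicin acetyltransferase and lacI are not functional genes. The first two probably came along with the integron-derived aadA cassette, and the lacI fragment is probably a remnant of backbone sequence.

The plasmid has no expression function on its own and serves as a reusable regulatory part. The associated publication concerns highly efficient multiplex genome editing in Nicotiana benthamiana and Arabidopsis, which suggests the terminator was intended for plant transcription units within that toolkit, but the record does not state which units use it.
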