Addgene plasmid #167303: pJOG1336
Purpose: Level 0 module (3U+Ter) for further assemblies based on the Modular Cloning system. 3'UTR and flanking sequence of a Solanum lycopersicum Oleosin gene, arbitrarily called OLE2 (Sollyc03g112440)
Depositing lab: Johannes Stuttmann. Depositing organization: Martin-Luther-Universitaet Halle-Wittenberg. Publication: Highly efficient multiplex editing: One-shot generation of 8x Nicotiana benthamiana and 12x Arabidopsis mutants. Stuttmann J, Barthel K, Martin P, Ordon J, Erickson JL, Herr R, Ferik F, Kretschmer C, Berner T, Keilwagen J, Marillonnet S, Bonas U. Plant J. 2021 Feb 12. doi: 10.1111/tpj.15197. PubMed 33577114.
Backbone
  Vector backbone: Unknown
  Vector type: Synthetic Biology ; MoClo Level 0 Vector
Growth in bacteria
  Bacterial resistance: Spectinomycin, 50 μg/mL
  Growth temperature: 37°C
  Growth strain: DH5alpha
  Copy number: High Copy
Gene/Insert
  Gene/Insert name: 3'UTR and Terminator SlOLE2
  Species: S. lycopersicum
  Insert size (bp): 1907
  Cloning method: Unknown
  Sequencing primers: 5′ Unknown
Terms and licenses: Academic/Nonprofit Terms; Industry Terms: Not Available to Industry
How to cite: pJOG1336 was a gift from Johannes Stuttmann (Addgene plasmid # 167303 ; http://n2t.net/addgene:167303 ; RRID:Addgene_167303)
